Addgene plasmid #163092: pJW1821
Purpose: CRISPR repair template: add insertion site specific homology arms by PCR before insertion
Depositing lab: Jordan Ward. Depositing organization: University of California, Santa Cruz. Publication: An expanded auxin-inducible degron toolkit for Caenorhabditis elegans. Ashley GE, Duong T, Levenson MT, Martinez MAQ, Johnson LC, Hibshman JD, Saeger HN, Palmisano NJ, Doonan R, Martinez-Mendez R, Davidson BR, Zhang W, Ragle JM, Medwig-Kinney TN, Sirota SS, Goldstein B, Matus DQ, Dickinson DJ, Reiner DJ, Ward JD. Genetics. 2021 Mar 31;217(3). pii: 6104563. doi: 10.1093/genetics/iyab006. PubMed 33677541.
Backbone
  Vector backbone: pDONR221
  Backbone size w/o insert (bp): 2360
  Vector type: Worm Expression, Cre/Lox, CRISPR
  Selectable markers: Hygromycin
Growth in bacteria
  Bacterial resistance: Kanamycin, 50 μg/mL
  Growth temperature: 37°C
  Growth strain: DH5alpha
  Copy number: High Copy
Gene/Insert
  Gene/Insert name: mScarlet^SEC (Lox511I)^::3xMyc
  Species: C. elegans (nematode), Synthetic
  Insert size (bp): 6567
  Cloning method: Gibson Cloning
  Sequencing primers: 5′ M13 Forward (tgtaaaacgacggccagt); 3′ M13 Reverse (caggaaacagctatgaccatg)
Terms and licenses: Academic/Nonprofit Terms; Industry Terms: Not Available to Industry
Depositor comments: Please visit https://www.biorxiv.org/content/10.1101/2020.05.12.090217v1 for bioRxiv preprint.
How to cite: pJW1821 was a gift from Jordan Ward (Addgene plasmid # 163092 ; http://n2t.net/addgene:163092 ; RRID:Addgene_163092)
