[The description below was written by a language model from this plasmid's Addgene catalogue record and pLannotate feature annotations shown in this document.]
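Description:
pJW1821 is a CRISPR homology-directed repair template plasmid for Caenorhabditis elegans genome editing, built by Gibson assembly in a pDONR221 backbone. It is maintained in E. coli at high copy through a ColE1/pUC-type origin and selected with kanamycin (KanR). The backbone also retains rrnB T1/T2 terminators, a T7 promoter and small annotated fragments of lacI, lacZα and an RSF origin, which appear to be vector remnants rather than functional parts.

The roughly 6.6 kb insert is named mScarlet^SEC (Lox511I)^::3xMyc. It consists of a red fluorescent protein coding sequence (annotated as mScarlet-I), followed by a self-excising selection cassette (SEC) flanked by two loxP511 sites, and then, according to the insert name, a 3xMyc epitope tag that the automated feature table does not annotate. Between the lox sites lie a sqt-1 collagen gene sequence, whose mutant alleles alter body shape and so can give a visible marker phenotype; a Cre recombinase coding sequence with a tbb-2 terminator next to hsp-16.1 heat-shock gene sequence, consistent with heat-inducible Cre expression; and a hygromycin resistance gene (bounded by attB1/attB2 sequences) for drug selection of edited worms. Cre expression recombines the two loxP511 sites and removes the cassette, presumably leaving a contiguous mScarlet::3xMyc tag at the targeted locus. Because loxP511 is incompatible with wild-type loxP, the cassette should not cross-recombine with standard loxP sites.

The plasmid carries no locus-specific homology. Users add insertion-site-specific homology arms by PCR to make a repair template for knocking the tag into a gene of interest. It was deposited as part of an expanded auxin-inducible degron toolkit for C. elegans.
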