Features (pLannotate 1.2.2; 19 found; start..end, strand, type, name):
      1..130     +  rep_origin     RSF ori (fragment): Plasmids containing the RSF 1030 origin of replication can be propagated in E. coli cells that contain additional plasmids with compatible origins.
    132..224     +  CDS            lacI (fragment): lac repressor; lacI; The lac repressor binds to the lac operator to inhibit transcription in E. coli. This inhibition can be relieved by adding lactose or isopropyl-β-D-thiogalactopyranoside (IPTG).
    279..306     -  terminator     rrnB T2 terminator: transcription terminator T2 from the E. coli rrnB gene
    438..481     +  terminator     rrnB T1 terminator: Escherichia coli rrnB; transcription terminator T1 from the E. coli rrnB gene
    528..564     -  CDS            lacZα (fragment): LacZα fragment of β-galactosidase; lacZ fragment
    596..1444    +  CDS            mScarlet-I: mScarlet-I is a basic (constitutively fluorescent) red fluorescent protein published in 2016, derived from synthetic construct. It is reported to be a rapidly-maturing monomer with moderate acid sensitivity.
   1456..1489    -  protein_bind   loxP511: Cre-mediated recombination occurs in the 8-bp core sequence (GTATACAT). loxP511 sites are compatible with each other, but incompatible with wild-type loxP sites. Cre recombinase
   2283..2429    +  CDS            sqt-1 (fragment): SQT1_CAEEL - Also known as rol-5. Protein inferred from homology: Swiss-Prot protein existence level 3. Nematode cuticles are composed largely of collagen-like proteins. The cuticle functions both as an exoskeleton and as a barrier to protect the worm from its environment. This is a collagen critical for organismal morphogenesis. Mutations in sqt-1 can lengthen, shorten, or helically twist the entire animal. From Caenorhabditis elegans.
   2462..3301    +  CDS            sqt-1 (fragment): SQT1_CAEEL - Also known as rol-5. Protein inferred from homology: Swiss-Prot protein existence level 3. Nematode cuticles are composed largely of collagen-like proteins. The cuticle functions both as an exoskeleton and as a barrier to protect the worm from its environment. This is a collagen critical for organismal morphogenesis. Mutations in sqt-1 can lengthen, shorten, or helically twist the entire animal. From Caenorhabditis elegans.
   3345..3668    -  terminator     tbb-2 terminator: tbb-2; transcription terminator for the C. elegans tubulin beta-2 gene
   3677..4807    -  CDS            cre: RECR_BPP1 - Experimental evidence at protein level: Swiss-Prot protein existence level 1. Catalyzes site-specific recombination between two 34-base- pair LOXP sites. Its role is to maintain the phage genome as a monomeric unit-copy plasmid in the lysogenic state. From Escherichia phage P1 (Bacteriophage P1).
   5156..5206    +  CDS            hsp-16.1 (fragment): HSP11_CAEEL - Also known as hsp16-1b. Experimental evidence at transcript level: Swiss-Prot protein existence level 2. From Caenorhabditis elegans.
   5587..5607    +  protein_bind   attB1: mutant version of attB; core recombination site for the Gateway® BP reaction BP Clonase™
   5613..6638    +  CDS            HygR: aminoglycoside phosphotransferase from E. coli; aph(4)-Ia; confers resistance to hygromycin
   6642..6662    -  protein_bind   attB2: mutant version of attB; core recombination site for the Gateway® BP reaction BP Clonase™
   7016..7049    -  protein_bind   loxP511: Cre-mediated recombination occurs in the 8-bp core sequence (GTATACAT). loxP511 sites are compatible with each other, but incompatible with wild-type loxP sites. Cre recombinase
   7190..7208    -  promoter       T7 promoter: promoter for bacteriophage T7 RNA polymerase
   7342..8151    +  CDS            KanR: aminoglycoside phosphotransferase; aph(3')-Ia; confers resistance to kanamycin in bacteria or G418 (Geneticin®) in eukaryotes
   8298..8886    +  rep_origin     ori: high-copy-number ColE1/pMB1/pBR322/pUC origin of replication
>Addgene plasmid #163092 | pJW1821 | addgene full sequence | sequence record 320568 | Addgene NGS Result
GCTCACATGTTCTTTCCTGCGTTATCCCCTGATTCTGTGGATAACCGTATTACCGCCTTTGAGTGAGCTG
ATACCGCTCGCCGCAGCCGAACGACCGAGCGCAGCGAGTCAGTGAGCGAGGAAGCGGAAGAGCGCCCAAT
ACGCAAACCGCCTCTCCCCGCGCGTTGGCCGATTCATTAATGCAGCTGGCACGACAGGTTTCCCGACTGG
AAAGCGGGCAGTGAGCGCAACGCAATTAATACGCGTACCGCTAGCCAGGAAGAGTTTGTAGAAACGCAAA
AAGGCCATCCGTCAGGATGGCCTTCTGCTTAGTTTGATGCCTGGCAGTTTATGGCGGGCGTCCTGCCCGC
CACCCTCCGGGCCGTTGCTTCACAACGTTCAAATCCGCTCCCGGCGGATTTGTCCTACTCAGGAGAGCGT
TCACCGACAAACAACAGATAAAACGAAAGGCCCAGTCTTCCGACTGAGCCTTTCGTTTTATTTGATGCCT
GGCAGTTCCCTACTCTCGCGTTAACGCTAGCATGGATGTTTTCCCAGTCACGACGTTGTAAAACGACGGC
CAGTCTTAAGCTCGGGCCCCAAATAATGCTCTTCGATGGTCTCCAAAGGAGAAGCTGTGATCAAGGAGTT
CATGCGCTTCAAGGTTCACATGGAAGGAAGCATGAATGGTCACGAGTTCGAAATCGAAGGAGAAGGGGAG
GGCCGCCCGTACGAGGGAACTCAGACCGCCAAGCTGAAGGTCACCAAGGGAGGTAAGTTTGTGATAATCC
AATTTCAATTCGCAATGGTCATCGTTTTTTCAGGACCACTTCCATTCTCATGGGATATTCTCTCCCCACA
ATTCATGTACGGCTCCCGTGCTTTCATCAAACACCCAGCCGACATTCCAGATTACTACAAGCAATCTTTC
CCAGAAGGCTTCAAGTGGGAGCGTGTGATGAACTTCGAGGATGGTGGAGCAGTTACAGTAACTCAGGACA
CTTCTCTCGAGGTAAGTTTTTACTCCGCTTTTAACAATGGTTGTTTGACATCATTTTTTCAGGATGGCAC
TTTGATCTACAAGGTCAAGCTCCGTGGTACCAATTTCCCACCAGATGGACCAGTTATGCAGAAGAAGACG
ATGGGATGGGAGGCTTCCACCGAACGATTGTACCCAGAAGATGGAGTTCTCAAGGGAGACATCAAAATGG
CGTTACGCCTCAAGGACGGAGGTAAGTTTGATGAAACGGTTTCGTCTTATATACACTAATGGTACTTTTC
AGGACGTTACCTGGCGGATTTCAAGACCACATACAAGGCAAAGAAGCCAGTTCAAATGCCAGGAGCATAT
AACGTTGACCGCAAGCTTGATATTACTTCCCATAATGAAGACTACACAGTTGTAGAACAATACGAACGAT
CCGAGGGACGTCATTCGACCGGAGGAATGGACGAGCTGTACAAGGTAAGTTTAAAATAACTTCGTATAAT
GTATACTATACGAAGTTATTTTCAGGGAGAGCAAAAGCTTATCTCCGAGGAGGACCTCTAAGGATGATCG
ACGCCAACGTCGTTGAATTTTCAAATTTTAAATACTGAATATTTGTTTTTTTTCCTATTATTTATTTATT
CTCTTTGTGTTTTTTTTCTTGCTTTCTAAAAAATTAATTCAATCCAAATCTAAACATTTTTTTTTCTCTT
TCCGTCTCCCAATTCGTATTCCGCTCCTCTCATCTGAACACAATGTGCAAGTTTATTTATCTTCTCGCTT
TCATTTCATTAGGACGTGGGGGGAATTGGTGGAAGGGGGAAACACACAAAAGGATGATGGAAATGAAATA
AGGACACACAATATGCAACAACATTCAATTCAGAAATATGGAGGAAGGTTTAAAAGAAAACATAAAAATA
TATAGAGGAGGAAGGAAACTAGCTGCCCTCGATTGTCTATCTTCCATTCTCACCAAGTTTCAACAACTTT
ATTCAGTCATTCTTCTCTGGTTCATTTCCCAACCAATCTTCCCGAATAAAGCCCATCTGTCCTTTCGGCC
ACATTCCTCACCTACATCCGTACTCCTTATCTCCCGTTCTTATCCAGTCTTTTATCGTCTCTGCGTCTCG
CACACTGTCTCGTCGGTAATGTAAAAAAAAAACAAAAAAAACTTGAAAACTTGCGGAAAGATTTCCTAAT
AAAAGGAGACGAATCCGGTAGGAAATCGACAAGTCTCTGCTTCTCGAAGACTAGGTGAGTTACATTTCTT
TGGCCGAATTATTTTGAAATCCTAAATTTGATAATTTCAGAGATGTCTGTAAAACTTGCGTGTTATGTGA
CGGCTTCGGTCACTGTCGCCACTCTTATGGTATGCTTCATGACCATGTCAACCATCTACTCGGAGGTTGA
TGGATTCAGAGAGAAGCTTGATACCGAGATGAATGTGTTCAGAGTGAGTTAAATTATATTTTGAATTTTA
AATAATTTTTAATTTTCTAGCAATCTACCAATGGATTGTGGAAGGACATAGTTGTCATCGGAAGATCTAG
CAAGCGTGTCCGTTGTCAATATGAAGAGACCAACGCTACCCCAACTCCACATGCTGATGGATCCCCATCT
GCTCCACCAGGTCAACCACCAGCAGTTCCACCAGTCTTCAACCAGCCAAAGACTCCAAATGGAGCCAATG
GAAATGGACCAACCTGCAACTGCAATGCTGATAACAAGTGCCCAGCTGGACCATCCGGACCAAAGGGAGT
TCCAGGAGTTCCAGGACTCGACGGAGTTCCAGGACTTGACGGTGTTCCAGGAGTTGGAGCTGATGATATC
GCTCCACAACGCGAGTCTGTCGGATGCTTCACTTGCCCACAAGGACCAGTTGGACCACCAGGAGCTCTTG
GAAGACCAGGACCACGTGGACTTCCAGGACCAAGAGGACAAAATGGAAACCCAGGAAGAGATGGACAACC
AGGACATCCAGGAGAGCAAGGATCATCCGGTCAAATCGGAAAGATCGGAGAGCCAGGACCACCAGGAGAG
AAGGGACGCGACGCCGAGCATCCAATCGGAAGACCAGGACCAAAGGGACCAAGAGGAGATCAAGGACCAA
CAGGACCAGCTGGACAGAACGGTCTTCACGGACCACCAGGAGAGCCAGGAACCGTTGGACCAGAAGGACC
ATCTGGAAAGCAAGGACGTCAAGGACCAGACGGAACCCAGGGAGAGACTGGACCAGACGGAAGACCAGGA
AAGGATGCCGAGTACTGCCAGTGCCCAGACAAGTCTCCACCATCAGAGGCTGTCAACGCCAACCGTGGAT
ACAGAAATATCTAAATTGTTGGTGTTTTCTAATAAAATATTTGAGATTCAGTGAGACTTTTTTCTTGGCG
GCACAATAAAGTTTCCTCTTTTTGTTGGGTCACTCAACGAACACAATACAAATATTTGAGCGCTCGCATT
TTTCTCAACCTTTCGGGTTTAAAGCACTTCAAAATGGAATTGAAGAGAGATTGTGAAAGTACATCAGACA
GAATCACATTTTGATAGCATTCACTTCACTCAGATGCAAACTTTTCAGTGACTATAAAAAGTCATAAAAT
AATAACATTAAAAAAGCAAATAAATTAGCGAGAGAATTTTTTGACAAAAAGAAAGAAGAGTGATAGAGAA
GAAGGGAATGCTTGAAAGGATTTTGCATTTATCTTAATCACCGTCTTCGAGAAGACGAACCATGGCGCCA
GTTTCAGAATCCAAGTTTCTAATATAGTTCATCACAATGTTGACGTTGGTCCAACCTCCGGCTTGCATAA
TCTCTGGGATGGAAACTCCAGCGCGAGCCATGTCACGGGCAGCTCCGACACGGGCGGAATGTCCAGACCA
AGCCAAGTAACGTTGTCCGGAATCATCCTTGGCTCCGTAGATGAGACGGTGGGTAGCTTCGAAGATTCCT
GAAAATTTATTTTCAGCTTATTCTTAGCTAATATGTTGTTTAAACTTACCTTCAAGAGCTCGAGTCGAGA
GTTGTGATGTTGCACTCGGGGCAGCAACTCCGTTCTTGCGAACACGACAGAACAGGTAGTTGTTTGGATC
ATCGGCGACTCCGGAAACCGAAATCCAGCGCTCAACGAGCTTGGTAACTCCAAGGGAGAGCGCTTTTTCG
ACTCCGGCAGTCGAGACCAGCGTTTTTGTACGTCCGATGTGGATGAGCATTCTTCCTCCGTCTGTGCGAC
TAATATCCTTGACGCGAATGCGGGCAATTTCGGCGATACGGAGAAGTGTGTTGTAAGCAATTCCGAGGAA
GGCGAGGTTTCGGATGTCCTGGCAACGATCGGAATTTTCCATAAGAGAACGGACCTGATCGAAGTCGGTT
CTGAAAATTTCGTCAAGTCTTAGGATTGAATACATTAATATTTAAACTTACCTTTCGAAGGCGAGGGCTT
GCTTGGCTCTCTCTCCAGCATCAACATTTTCCTTGCGGATACGTCTCATTACGAGAGATACGGCATTAGA
ATCTGATGGGCGTGGAAGTCCAGATCGGCGATGGAGCATATTGAGCTGTCCGAGATGTTGTTGGATCGTC
TTCACCGCCAATCCACGAGCTTGGAGGTAGAGCAAGTAGTCACGAACGTCTTCTGGCTCGGCTGGGAACC
ACTTGCGGTTGTTAAGCTTGCACCAGGCAGCCCAAGAACGGCACACTGAGAGAAGCATCTTCCAGGTGTG
CTCGGAGAAGGCTTGTCTGTCACGGAACATATCCATGAGGTTCTTGCGAACTTCATCACTTGTCGCGTCA
ACTGGAAGTGCTGGAAGATTTTGATGAACAGTGAGAAGATTTGACATATTTTCGAAGTTTTTTAGATGCA
CTAGAACAAAGCGTGTTGGCTTCCTCTGAGCCCGCTTTCCTTATATACCCGCATTCTGCAGCCTTACAGA
ATGTTCTAGAAGGTCCTAGATGCATTCGTTTGAAAATACTCCCGGTGGGTGCAAAGAGACGCAGACGGAA
AATGTATCTGGGTCTCTTTATTGTGTACACTACTTTTCCATGTACCGAATGTGAGTCGCCCTCCTTTTGC
AACAAGCAGCTCGAATGTTCTAGAAAAAGGTGGAAAATAGTATAAATACCGTTGAAAATAAATACCGAAC
AACATTTGCTCTAATTGTGAAATTAGAAATCTTCAAACTATAATCATGTCACTTTACCACTATTTCCGTC
CAGCTCAACGTTCCGTTTTTGGTGATCATTTTTGCTTTCGTCGTAAATCTACACACGCGTCTCTTCCGTG
CGAGAGTCCAAGCCAGCAGCCAAATTCGTTGACTGAGTATTCAACGTTTATACGTTGTCGGCAACGAGAA
ATAGGAAAATGCATCGGGAAATGTTCTTTTTTCGATTTTTTCCAAGGTTTTGACAAATTTTACCACGAAT
TTTGCTATGTTTTCAATTAAAAAATATGTTATTCAACTGTTTCTATGAGGAAAATAAGGCTTTGCATGTA
ATTTTCTTATTCAGCATAATTTTTAATTAATTTGAATTTTCTGTCCTAACGTTTATTTTGTTTTCTTGGT
TATGACTGATCTGAAATTAATTTTTGAATTTTAAGGTAATATGTCAGGCGGTGCCGCAAGTTTGTACAAA
AAAGCAGGCTCCATGAAAAAGCCTGAACTCACCGCGACGTCTGTCGAGAAGTTTCTGATCGAAAAGTTCG
ACAGCGTCTCCGACCTGATGCAGCTCTCGGAGGGCGAAGAATCTCGTGCTTTCAGCTTCGATGTAGGAGG
GCGTGGATATGTCCTGCGGGTAAATAGCTGCGCCGATGGTTTCTACAAAGATCGTTATGTTTATCGGCAC
TTTGCATCGGCCGCGCTCCCGATTCCGGAAGTGCTTGACATTGGGGAATTCAGCGAGAGCCTGACCTATT
GCATCTCCCGCCGTGCACAGGGTGTCACGTTGCAAGACCTGCCTGAAACCGAACTGCCCGCTGTTCTGCA
GCCGGTCGCGGAGGCCATGGATGCGATCGCTGCGGCCGATCTTAGCCAGACGAGCGGGTTCGGCCCATTC
GGACCGCAAGGAATCGGTCAATACACTACATGGCGTGATTTCATATGCGCGATTGCTGATCCCCATGTGT
ATCACTGGCAAACTGTGATGGACGACACCGTCAGTGCGTCCGTCGCGCAGGCTCTCGATGAGCTGATGCT
TTGGGCCGAGGACTGCCCCGAAGTCCGGCACCTCGTGCACGCGGATTTCGGCTCCAACAATGTCCTGACG
GACAATGGCCGCATAACAGCGGTCATTGACTGGAGCGAGGCGATGTTCGGGGATTCCCAATACGAGGTCG
CCAACATCTTCTTCTGGAGGCCGTGGTTGGCTTGTATGGAGCAGCAGACGCGCTACTTCGAGCGGAGGCA
TCCGGAGCTTGCAGGATCGCCGCGGCTCCGGGCGTATATGCTCCGCATTGGTCTTGACCAACTCTATCAG
AGCTTGGTTGACGGCAATTTCGATGATGCAGCTTGGGCGCAGGGTCGATGCGACGCAATCGTCCGATCCG
GAGCCGGGACTGTCGGGCGTACACAAATCGCCCGCAGAAGCGCGGCCGTCTGGACCGATGGCTGTGTAGA
AGTACTCGCCGATAGTGGAAACCGACGCCCCAGCACTCGTCCGAGGGCAAAGGAATAGACCCAGCTTTCT
TGTACAAAGTGGGTCCAATTACTCTTCAACATCCCTACATGCTCTTTCTCCCTGTGCTCCCACCCCCTAT
TTTTGTTATTATCAAAAAACTTCTCTTAATTTCTTTGTTTTTTAGCTTCTTTTAAGTCACCTCTAACAAT
GAAATTGTGTAGATTCAAAAATAGAATTAATTCGTAATAAAAAGTCGAAAAAAATTGTGCTCCCTCCCCC
CATTAATAATAATTCTATCCCAAAATCTACACAATGTTCTGTGTACACTTCTTATGTTTTTTACTTCTGA
TAAATTTTTTTGAAACATCATAGAAAAAACCGCACACAAAATACCTTATCATATGTTACGTTTCAGTTTA
TGACCGCAATTTTTAATAACTTCGTATAATGTATACTATACGAAGTTATTTTCAGGGTGGAGCCGGATCT
GAACAAAAACTTATTTCTGAAGAGGATCTTGAGCAAAAGCTCATCTCCGAGGAGGACCTCGAGCAGAAGT
TGATCAGCGAGGAAGACTTGACGCGAAGAGCGCCATCCAGCTGATATCCCCTATAGTGAGTCGTATTACA
TGGTCATAGCTGTTTCCTGGCAGCTCTGGCCCGTGTCTCAAAATCTCTGATGTTACATTGCACAAGATAA
AAATATATCATCATGAACAATAAAACTGTCTGCTTACATAAACAGTAATACAAGGGGTGTTATGAGCCAT
ATTCAACGGGAAACGTCGAGGCCGCGATTAAATTCCAACATGGATGCTGATTTATATGGGTATAAATGGG
CTCGCGATAATGTCGGGCAATCAGGTGCGACAATCTATCGCTTGTATGGGAAGCCCGATGCGCCAGAGTT
GTTTCTGAAACATGGCAAAGGTAGCGTTGCCAATGATGTTACAGATGAGATGGTCAGACTAAACTGGCTG
ACGGAATTTATGCCTCTTCCGACCATCAAGCATTTTATCCGTACTCCTGATGATGCATGGTTACTCACCA
CTGCGATCCCCGGAAAAACAGCATTCCAGGTATTAGAAGAATATCCTGATTCAGGTGAAAATATTGTTGA
TGCGCTGGCAGTGTTCCTGCGCCGGTTGCATTCGATTCCTGTTTGTAATTGTCCTTTTAACAGCGATCGC
GTATTTCGTCTCGCTCAGGCGCAATCACGAATGAATAACGGTTTGGTTGATGCGAGTGATTTTGATGACG
AGCGTAATGGCTGGCCTGTTGAACAAGTCTGGAAAGAAATGCATAAACTTTTGCCATTCTCACCGGATTC
AGTCGTCACTCATGGTGATTTCTCACTTGATAACCTTATTTTTGACGAGGGGAAATTAATAGGTTGTATT
GATGTTGGACGAGTCGGAATCGCAGACCGATACCAGGATCTTGCCATCCTATGGAACTGCCTCGGTGAGT
TTTCTCCTTCATTACAGAAACGGCTTTTTCAAAAATATGGTATTGATAATCCTGATATGAATAAATTGCA
GTTTCATTTGATGCTCGATGAGTTTTTCTAATCAGAATTGGTTAATTGGTTGTAACACTGGCAGAGCATT
ACGCTGACTTGACGGGACGGCGCAAGCTCATGACCAAAATCCCTTAACGTGAGTTACGCGTCGTTCCACT
GAGCGTCAGACCCCGTAGAAAAGATCAAAGGATCTTCTTGAGATCCTTTTTTTCTGCGCGTAATCTGCTG
CTTGCAAACAAAAAAACCACCGCTACCAGCGGTGGTTTGTTTGCCGGATCAAGAGCTACCAACTCTTTTT
CCGAAGGTAACTGGCTTCAGCAGAGCGCAGATACCAAATACTGTTCTTCTAGTGTAGCCGTAGTTAGGCC
ACCACTTCAAGAACTCTGTAGCACCGCCTACATACCTCGCTCTGCTAATCCTGTTACCAGTGGCTGCTGC
CAGTGGCGATAAGTCGTGTCTTACCGGGTTGGACTCAAGACGATAGTTACCGGATAAGGCGCAGCGGTCG
GGCTGAACGGGGGGTTCGTGCACACAGCCCAGCTTGGAGCGAACGACCTACACCGAACTGAGATACCTAC
AGCGTGAGCTATGAGAAAGCGCCACGCTTCCCGAAGGGAGAAAGGCGGACAGGTATCCGGTAAGCGGCAG
GGTCGGAACAGGAGAGCGCACGAGGGAGCTTCCAGGGGGAAACGCCTGGTATCTTTATAGTCCTGTCGGG
TTTCGCCACCTCTGACTTGAGCGTCGATTTTTGTGATGCTCGTCAGGGGGGCGGAGCCTATGGAAAAACG
CCAGCAACGCGGCCTTTTTACGGTTCCTGGCCTTTTGCTGGCCTTTT
